Addgene plasmid #135630: pAAV-S5E2-dTom-nlsdTom
Purpose: AAV vector to drive the expression of dTomato in PV cortical interneurons under the control of the E2 regulatory element
Depositing lab: Jordane Dimidschstein. Publication: Viral manipulation of functionally distinct interneurons in mice, non-human primates and humans. Vormstein-Schneider D, Lin JD, Pelkey KA, Chittajallu R, Guo B, Arias-Garcia MA, Allaway K, Sakopoulos S, Schneider G, Stevenson O, Vergara J, Sharma J, Zhang Q, Franken TP, Smith J, Ibrahim LA, M Astro KJ, Sabri E, Huang S, Favuzzi E, Burbridge T, Xu Q, Guo L, Vogel I, Sanchez V, Saldi GA, Gorissen BL, Yuan X, Zaghloul KA, Devinsky O, Sabatini BL, Batista-Brito R, Reynolds J, Feng G, Fu Z, McBain CJ, Fishell G, Dimidschstein J. Nat Neurosci. 2020 Dec;23(12):1629-1636. doi: 10.1038/s41593-020-0692-9. Epub 2020 Aug 17. PubMed 32807948.
Backbone
  Vector backbone: AAV-Dlx-GFP
  Vector type: AAV
Growth in bacteria
  Bacterial resistance: Ampicillin
  Growth temperature: 37°C
  Growth strain: NEB Stable
  Copy number: High Copy
Gene/Insert
  Gene/Insert name: dTom-nlsdTom
  Species: M. musculus (mouse)
  Mutation: None
  Cloning method: Gibson Cloning
Terms and licenses: Industry Terms: Not Available to Industry
Depositor comments: Please visit https://www.biorxiv.org/content/10.1101/808170v1 for BioRxiv preprint
How to cite: pAAV-S5E2-dTom-nlsdTom was a gift from Jordane Dimidschstein (Addgene plasmid # 135630 ; http://n2t.net/addgene:135630 ; RRID:Addgene_135630)
