[The description below was written by a language model from this plasmid's Addgene catalogue record and pLannotate feature annotations shown in this document.]
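Description:
pAAV-S5E2-dTom-nlsdTom is a 6,315 nt adeno-associated virus transfer plasmid built on the AAV-Dlx-GFP backbone and designed to label parvalbumin-expressing (PV) cortical interneurons with the red-orange fluorescent protein dTomato. It is propagated in E. coli as a high-copy plasmid through a ColE1/pUC-type origin and selected with ampicillin via the bla (AmpR) gene and its promoter. An f1 phage origin is also present, along with small remnants of pBR322 bom and rop sequences. The recommended recombination-deficient growth strain reflects the usual instability of AAV inverted terminal repeats.

The expression cassette lies between AAV2 ITRs, which are the cis elements required for replication and packaging of the genome into AAV particles. The annotation detects the 3' ITR in full but only two short fragments of the 5' ITR. According to the catalogue entry, expression is driven by the E2 regulatory element (S5E2), an enhancer conferring PV interneuron specificity. This element is not annotated in the feature table and presumably occupies the unannotated stretch between the 5' ITR and the chimeric β-globin/immunoglobulin intron that precedes the coding region. Two dTomato coding sequences follow in tandem, separated by a short unannotated gap. By the construct's name the second copy carries a nuclear localisation signal, but the record does not state what links the two copies. A WPRE and an SV40 polyadenylation signal downstream enhance transcript stability and processing.

The construct is used to produce recombinant AAV for enhancer-based, non-transgenic targeting and visualisation of PV interneurons. The associated work spans mice, non-human primates and human tissue.
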