Features (pLannotate 1.2.2; 17 found; start..end, strand, type, name):
     12..39      +  repeat_region  AAV2 ITR (fragment): inverted terminal repeat of adeno-associated virus serotype 2 inverted
     68..95      +  repeat_region  AAV2 ITR (fragment): inverted terminal repeat of adeno-associated virus serotype 2 inverted
    934..1066    +  intron         chimeric intron: chimera between introns from human β-globin and immunoglobulin heavy chain genes
   1095..1796    +  CDS            dTomato: dTomato is a basic (constitutively fluorescent) orange fluorescent protein published in 2004, derived from Discosoma sp.. It is reported to be a somewhat slowly-maturing dimer with low acid sensitivity.
   1906..2606    +  CDS            dTomato (fragment): dimeric variant of DsRed fluorescent protein (Shaner et al., 2004) mammalian codon-optimized
   2636..2661    +  misc_feature   MCS (fragment): pBluescript multiple cloning site
   2661..3249    +  misc_feature   WPRE: woodchuck hepatitis virus posttranscriptional regulatory element
   3312..3395    +  CDS            large T antigen (fragment): large T antigen from SV40 (simian virus 40)
   3418..3499    +  polyA_signal   SV40 poly(A) signal: SV40 polyadenylation signal
   3578..3718    +  repeat_region  AAV2 ITR: inverted terminal repeat of adeno-associated virus serotype 2 inverted
   3723..3774    -  misc_feature   bom (fragment): basis of mobility region from pBR322
   3793..4248    +  rep_origin     f1 ori (sequence partly withheld): f1 bacteriophage origin of replication; arrow indicates direction of (+) strand synthesis
   4249..4298    -  misc_feature   bom (fragment): basis of mobility region from pBR322
   4400..4435    -  CDS            rop (fragment): Rop protein, which maintains plasmids at low copy number; rop
   4530..4634    +  promoter       AmpR promoter: bla
   4635..5495    +  CDS            AmpR: β-lactamase; bla; confers resistance to ampicillin, carbenicillin, and related antibiotics
   5666..6254    +  rep_origin     ori: high-copy-number ColE1/pMB1/pBR322/pUC origin of replication
>Addgene plasmid #135630 | pAAV-S5E2-dTom-nlsdTom | addgene full sequence | sequence record 274484 | Addgene NGS Result
CCTGCAGGCAGCTGCGCGCTCGCTCGCTCACTGAGGCCGCCCGGGCGTCGGGCGACCTTTGGTCGCCCGG
CCTCAGTGAGCGAGCGAGCGCGCAGAGAGGGAGTGGCCAACTCCATCACTAGGGGTTCCTGCGGCCGCAC
GCGTTTAATTAAACTAGTGGTTTAATCTAACATGGCTGCTATAGCTTACTGACTAGAAGTTAAGTGCACA
CTTCCTAAAAGAAGGCTTTGACACAAGCCACTTCAGTTCCCTCCTCATTTTCTTGTCCCCATTCCTCTCT
CTGTAGAATTCTGAGATTTCAATTCAGTTTTATACAGAAACCACATTACTGTAAGCCCTACAAAGTTATG
GCAATATAGCTATATGGAGTCAAGTAATGTAGGTTATTTTTTTCCCAATGGTGCTGGTGAAGGTGGCAAT
TATGTAGCTATACTTAGCAGACTGAGGAAATTCTGCTAGAGTCAGCATTTGTCTCTTCATTGCTATGAAA
CAGTAATGGAAAAATAAACAAAAACAAAAGGCAAACACTATGCATAATTCCCTCAGATCATATTAACATG
TGATGTTGGAGTAAATTGTTATAACCCCATTTTGGAAATACTTACCTTAATTAACTATGATTTCCTTAAA
ATAATGCAGTATTTACAATCTATATGAAAGCACTATATGGGACACATGGTATGATGGAACAGTGCACCCA
AGAGACACCAAGAACATTCCTGTCTGTGGCAGTCTTTTCTCTATACAGAGGCATTTAGTCTCAATTGCTC
AGAGTTATTTTAAACTTCCTGCAGCCCGGGCTGGGCATAAAAGTCAGGGCAGAGCCATCTATTGCTTACA
TTTGCTTCTAGCCTGCAAGTCGAGGAGCGCAGCCTTCCAGAAGCAGAGCGCGGCGCCTTAAGCTGCAGAA
GTTGGTCGTGAGGCACTGGGCACGTAAGTATCAAGGTTACAAGACAGGTTTAAGGAGACCAATAGAAACT
GGGCTTGTCGAGACAGAGAAGACTCTTGCGTTTCTGATAGGCACCTATTGGTCTTACTGACATCCACTTT
GCCTTTCTCTCCACAGCGAGCTCGCTAGCGCGATCGCTGCCACCATGGTGAGCAAGGGCGAGGAGGTCAT
CAAAGAGTTCATGCGCTTCAAGGTGCGCATGGAGGGCTCCATGAACGGCCACGAGTTCGAGATCGAGGGC
GAGGGCGAGGGCCGCCCCTACGAGGGCACCCAGACCGCCAAGCTGAAGGTGACCAAGGGCGGCCCCCTGC
CCTTCGCCTGGGACATCCTGTCCCCCCAGTTCATGTACGGCTCCAAGGCGTACGTGAAGCACCCCGCCGA
CATCCCCGATTACAAGAAGCTGTCCTTCCCCGAGGGCTTCAAGTGGGAGCGCGTGATGAACTTCGAGGAC
GGCGGTCTGGTGACCGTGACCCAGGACTCCTCCCTGCAGGACGGCACGCTGATCTACAAGGTGAAGATGC
GCGGCACCAACTTCCCCCCCGACGGCCCCGTAATGCAGAAGAAGACCATGGGCTGGGAGGCCTCCACCGA
GCGCCTGTACCCCCGCGACGGCGTGCTGAAGGGCGAGATCCACCAGGCCCTGAAGCTGAAGGACGGCGGC
CACTACCTGGTGGAGTTCAAGACCATCTACATGGCCAAGAAGCCCGTGCAACTGCCCGGCTACTACTACG
TGGACACCAAGCTGGACATCACCTCCCACAACGAGGACTACACCATCGTGGAACAGTACGAGCGCTCCGA
GGGCCGCCACCACCTGTTCCTGTACGGCATGGACGAGCTGTACAAGTCCGGAGATAACGGAAGCGGAGCC
ACTAACTTCTCCCTGTTGAAACAAGCAGGGGATGTCGAAGAGAATCCCGGGCCATCTAGAATGGCCCCCA
AGAAGAAGAGGAAGGTGGTGAGCAAGGGCGAGGAGGTCATCAAAGAGTTCATGCGCTTCAAGGTGCGCAT
GGAGGGCTCCATGAACGGCCACGAGTTCGAGATCGAGGGCGAGGGCGAGGGCCGCCCCTACGAGGGCACC
CAGACCGCCAAGCTGAAGGTGACCAAGGGCGGCCCCCTGCCCTTCGCCTGGGACATCCTGTCCCCCCAGT
TCATGTACGGCTCCAAGGCGTACGTGAAGCACCCCGCCGACATCCCCGATTACAAGAAGCTGTCCTTCCC
CGAGGGCTTCAAGTGGGAGCGCGTGATGAACTTCGAGGACGGCGGTCTGGTGACCGTGACCCAGGACTCC
TCCCTGCAGGACGGCACGCTGATCTACAAGGTGAAGATGCGCGGCACCAACTTCCCCCCCGACGGCCCCG
TAATGCAGAAGAAGACCATGGGCTGGGAGGCCTCCACCGAGCGCCTGTACCCCCGCGACGGCGTGCTGAA
GGGCGAGATCCACCAGGCCCTGAAGCTGAAGGACGGCGGCCACTACCTGGTGGAGTTCAAGACCATCTAC
ATGGCCAAGAAGCCCGTGCAACTGCCCGGCTACTACTACGTGGACACCAAGCTGGACATCACCTCCCACA
ACGAGGACTACACCATCGTGGAACAGTACGAGCGCTCCGAGGGCCGCCACCACCTGTTCCTGTACGGCAT
GGACGAGCTGTACAAGTAAGTCGACGGCGCGCCCCACCCCTGCAGGGAATTCGATATCAAGCTTATCGAT
AATCAACCTCTGGATTACAAAATTTGTGAAAGATTGACTGGTATTCTTAACTATGTTGCTCCTTTTACGC
TATGTGGATACGCTGCTTTAATGCCTTTGTATCATGCTATTGCTTCCCGTATGGCTTTCATTTTCTCCTC
CTTGTATAAATCCTGGTTGCTGTCTCTTTATGAGGAGTTGTGGCCCGTTGTCAGGCAACGTGGCGTGGTG
TGCACTGTGTTTGCTGACGCAACCCCCACTGGTTGGGGCATTGCCACCACCTGTCAGCTCCTTTCCGGGA
CTTTCGCTTTCCCCCTCCCTATTGCCACGGCGGAACTCATCGCCGCCTGCCTTGCCCGCTGCTGGACAGG
GGCTCGGCTGTTGGGCACTGACAATTCCGTGGTGTTGTCGGGGAAATCATCGTCCTTTCCTTGGCTGCTC
GCCTATGTTGCCACCTGGATTCTGCGCGGGACGTCCTTCTGCTACGTCCCTTCGGCCCTCAATCCAGCGG
ACCTTCCTTCCCGCGGCCTGCTGCCGGCTCTGCGGCCTCTTCCGCGTCTTCGCCTTCGCCCTCAGACGAG
TCGGATCTCCCTTTGGGCCGCCTCCCCGCATCGATACCGAGCGCTGCTCGAGAGATCTGTGATAGCGGCC
ATCAAGCTGGCCGCGACTCTAGATCATAATCAGCCATACCACATTTGTAGAGGTTTTACTTGCTTTAAAA
AACCTCCCACACCTCCCCCTGAACCTGAAACATAAAATGAATGCAATTGTTGTTGTTAACTTGTTTATTG
CAGCTTATAATGGTTACAAATAAAGCAATAGCATCACAAATTTCACAAATAAAGCATTTTTTTCACTGCA
TTCTAGTTGTGGTTTGTCCAAACTCATCAATGTATCAGCTTATCGATACCGCATGCACGTGCGGACCGAG
CGGCCGCAGGAACCCCTAGTGATGGAGTTGGCCACTCCCTCTCTGCGCGCTCGCTCGCTCACTGAGGCCG
GGCGACCAAAGGTCGCCCGACGCCCGGGCTTTGCCCGGGCGGCCTCAGTGAGCGAGCGAGCGCGCAGCTG
CCTGCAGGGGCGCCTGATGCGGTATTTTCTCCTTACGCATCTGTGCGGTATTTCACACCGCATA
[95 nt withheld, positions 3775-3869]
T
[46 nt withheld, positions 3871-3916]
C
[141 nt withheld, positions 3918-4058]
CCTTTGACGTTGGAGTCCACGTTCTTT
[37 nt withheld, positions 4086-4122]
ACTCTATCTCGGGCTATTCTTTTGATTTATAAGGGATTTTGCCGATTTCGGTCTATTGGTTAAAAAATGA
GCTGATTTAACAAAAATTTAACGCGAATTTTAACAAAATATTAACGTTTACAATTTTATGGTGCACTCTC
AGTACAATCTGCTCTGATGCCGCATAGTTAAGCCAGCCCCGACACCCGCCAACACCCGCTGACGCGCCCT
GACGGGCTTGTCTGCTCCCGGCATCCGCTTACAGACAAGCTGTGACCGTCTCCGGGAGCTGCATGTGTCA
GAGGTTTTCACCGTCATCACCGAAACGCGCGAGACGAAAGGGCCTCGTGATACGCCTATTTTTATAGGTT
AATGTCATGATAATAATGGTTTCTTAGACGTCAGGTGGCACTTTTCGGGGAAATGTGCGCGGAACCCCTA
TTTGTTTATTTTTCTAAATACATTCAAATATGTATCCGCTCATGAGACAATAACCCTGATAAATGCTTCA
ATAATATTGAAAAAGGAAGAGTATGAGTATTCAACATTTCCGTGTCGCCCTTATTCCCTTTTTTGCGGCA
TTTTGCCTTCCTGTTTTTGCTCACCCAGAAACGCTGGTGAAAGTAAAAGATGCTGAAGATCAGTTGGGTG
CACGAGTGGGTTACATCGAACTGGATCTCAACAGCGGTAAGATCCTTGAGAGTTTTCGCCCCGAAGAACG
TTTTCCAATGATGAGCACTTTTAAAGTTCTGCTATGTGGCGCGGTATTATCCCGTATTGACGCCGGGCAA
GAGCAACTCGGTCGCCGCATACACTATTCTCAGAATGACTTGGTTGAGTACTCACCAGTCACAGAAAAGC
ATCTTACGGATGGCATGACAGTAAGAGAATTATGCAGTGCTGCCATAACCATGAGTGATAACACTGCGGC
CAACTTACTTCTGACAACGATCGGAGGACCGAAGGAGCTAACCGCTTTTTTGCACAACATGGGGGATCAT
GTAACTCGCCTTGATCGTTGGGAACCGGAGCTGAATGAAGCCATACCAAACGACGAGCGTGACACCACGA
TGCCTGTAGCAATGGCAACAACGTTGCGCAAACTATTAACTGGCGAACTACTTACTCTAGCTTCCCGGCA
ACAATTAATAGACTGGATGGAGGCGGATAAAGTTGCAGGACCACTTCTGCGCTCGGCCCTTCCGGCTGGC
TGGTTTATTGCTGATAAATCTGGAGCCGGTGAGCGTGGGTCTCGCGGTATCATTGCAGCACTGGGGCCAG
ATGGTAAGCCCTCCCGTATCGTAGTTATCTACACGACGGGGAGTCAGGCAACTATGGATGAACGAAATAG
ACAGATCGCTGAGATAGGTGCCTCACTGATTAAGCATTGGTAACTGTCAGACCAAGTTTACTCATATATA
CTTTAGATTGATTTAAAACTTCATTTTTAATTTAAAAGGATCTAGGTGAAGATCCTTTTTGATAATCTCA
TGACCAAAATCCCTTAACGTGAGTTTTCGTTCCACTGAGCGTCAGACCCCGTAGAAAAGATCAAAGGATC
TTCTTGAGATCCTTTTTTTCTGCGCGTAATCTGCTGCTTGCAAACAAAAAAACCACCGCTACCAGCGGTG
GTTTGTTTGCCGGATCAAGAGCTACCAACTCTTTTTCCGAAGGTAACTGGCTTCAGCAGAGCGCAGATAC
CAAATACTGTTCTTCTAGTGTAGCCGTAGTTAGGCCACCACTTCAAGAACTCTGTAGCACCGCCTACATA
CCTCGCTCTGCTAATCCTGTTACCAGTGGCTGCTGCCAGTGGCGATAAGTCGTGTCTTACCGGGTTGGAC
TCAAGACGATAGTTACCGGATAAGGCGCAGCGGTCGGGCTGAACGGGGGGTTCGTGCACACAGCCCAGCT
TGGAGCGAACGACCTACACCGAACTGAGATACCTACAGCGTGAGCTATGAGAAAGCGCCACGCTTCCCGA
AGGGAGAAAGGCGGACAGGTATCCGGTAAGCGGCAGGGTCGGAACAGGAGAGCGCACGAGGGAGCTTCCA
GGGGGAAACGCCTGGTATCTTTATAGTCCTGTCGGGTTTCGCCACCTCTGACTTGAGCGTCGATTTTTGT
GATGCTCGTCAGGGGGGCGGAGCCTATGGAAAAACGCCAGCAACGCGGCCTTTTTACGGTTCCTGGCCTT
TTGCTGGCCTTTTGCTCACATGT
